>Addgene plasmid #77554 | CPNE3 gRNA (BRDN0001148846) | addgene full sequence | sequence record 187986 | Addgene Assembled Sequence
CCCGGGTGCAAAGATGGATAAAGTTTTAAACAGAGAGGAATCTTTGCAGCTAATGGACCTTCTAGGTCTT
GAAAGGAGTGGGAATTGGCTCCGGTGCCCGTCAGTGGGCAGAGCGCACATCGCCCACAGTCCCCGAGAAG
TTGGGGGGAGGGGTCGGCAATTGATCCGGTGCCTAGAGAAGGTGGCGCGGGGTAAACTGGGAAAGTGATG
TCGTGTACTGGCTCCGCCTTTTTCCCGAGGGTGGGGGAGAACCGTATATAAGTGCAGTAGTCGCCGTGAA
CGTTCTTTTTCGCAACGGGTTTGCCGCCAGAACACAGGTAAGTGCCGTGTGTGGTTCCCGCGGGCCTGGC
CTCTTTACGGGTTATGGCCCTTGCGTGCCTTGAATTACTTCCACCTGGCTGCAGTACGTGATTCTTGATC
CCGAGCTTCGGGTTGGAAGTGGGTGGGAGAGTTCGAGGCCTTGCGCTTAAGGAGCCCCTTCGCCTCGTGC
TTGAGTTGAGGCCTGGCCTGGGCGCTGGGGCCGCCGCGTGCGAATCTGGTGGCACCTTCGCGCCTGTCTC
GCTGCTTTCGATAAGTCTCTAGCCATTTAAAATTTTTGATGACCTGCTGCGACGCTTTTTTTCTGGCAAG
ATAGTCTTGTAAATGCGGGCCAAGATCTGCACACTGGTATTTCGGTTTTTGGGGCCGCGGGCGGCGACGG
GGCCCGTGCGTCCCAGCGCACATGTTCGGCGAGGCGGGGCCTGCGAGCGCGGCCACCGAGAATCGGACGG
GGGTAGTCTCAAGCTGGCCGGCCTGCTCTGGTGCCTGGCCTCGCGCCGCCGTGTATCGCCCCGCCCTGGG
CGGCAAGGCTGGCCCGGTCGGCACCAGTTGCGTGAGCGGAAAGATGGCCGCTTCCCGGCCCTGCTGCAGG
GAGCTCAAAATGGAGGACGCGGCGCTCGGGAGAGCGGGCGGGTGAGTCACCCACACAAAGGAAAAGGGCC
TTTCCGTCCTCAGCCGTCGCTTCATGTGACTCCACGGAGTACCGGGCGCCGTCCAGGCACCTCGATTAGT
TCTCGAGCTTTTGGAGTACGTCGTCTTTAGGTTGGGGGGAGGGGTTTTATGCGATGGAGTTTCCCCACAC
TGAGTGGGTGGAGACTGAAGTTAGGCCAGCTTGGCACTTGATGTAATTCTCCTTGGAATTTGCCCTTTTT
GAGTTTGGATCTTGGTTCATTCTCAAGCCTCAGACAGTGGTTCAAAGTTTTTTTCTTCCATTTCAGGTGT
CGTGACGTACGGCCACCATGACCGAGTACAAGCCCACGGTGCGCCTCGCCACCCGCGACGACGTCCCCAG
GGCCGTACGCACCCTCGCCGCCGCGTTCGCCGACTACCCCGCCACGCGCCACACCGTCGATCCGGACCGC
CACATCGAGCGGGTCACCGAGCTGCAAGAACTCTTCCTCACGCGCGTCGGGCTCGACATCGGCAAGGTGT
GGGTCGCGGACGACGGCGCCGCCGTGGCGGTCTGGACCACGCCGGAGAGCGTCGAAGCGGGGGCGGTGTT
CGCCGAGATCGGCCCGCGCATGGCCGAGTTGAGCGGTTCCCGGCTGGCCGCGCAGCAACAGATGGAAGGC
CTCCTGGCGCCGCACCGGCCCAAGGAGCCCGCGTGGTTCCTGGCCACCGTCGGAGTCTCGCCCGACCACC
AGGGCAAGGGTCTGGGCAGCGCCGTCGTGCTCCCCGGAGTGGAGGCGGCCGAGCGCGCCGGGGTGCCCGC
CTTCCTGGAGACCTCCGCGCCCCGCAACCTCCCCTTCTACGAGCGGCTCGGCTTCACCGTCACCGCCGAC
GTCGAGGTGCCCGAAGGACCGCGCACCTGGTGCATGACCCGCAAGCCCGGTGCCTGAACGCGTTAAGTCG
ACAATCAACCTCTGGATTACAAAATTTGTGAAAGATTGACTGGTATTCTTAACTATGTTGCTCCTTTTAC
GCTATGTGGATACGCTGCTTTAATGCCTTTGTATCATGCTATTGCTTCCCGTATGGCTTTCATTTTCTCC
TCCTTGTATAAATCCTGGTTGCTGTCTCTTTATGAGGAGTTGTGGCCCGTTGTCAGGCAACGTGGCGTGG
TGTGCACTGTGTTTGCTGACGCAACCCCCACTGGTTGGGGCATTGCCACCACCTGTCAGCTCCTTTCCGG
GACTTTCGCTTTCCCCCTCCCTATTGCCACGGCGGAACTCATCGCCGCCTGCCTTGCCCGCTGCTGGACA
GGGGCTCGGCTGTTGGGCACTGACAATTCCGTGGTGTTGTCGGGGAAATCATCGTCCTTTCCTTGGCTGC
TCGCCTGTGTTGCCACCTGGATTCTGCGCGGGACGTCCTTCTGCTACGTCCCTTCGGCCCTCAATCCAGC
GGACCTTCCTTCCCGCGGCCTGCTGCCGGCTCTGCGGCCTCTTCCGCGTCTTCGCCTTCGCCCTCAGACG
AGTCGGATCTCCCTTTGGGCCGCCTCCCCGCGTCGACTTTAAGACCAATGACTTACAAGGCAGCTGTAGA
TCTTAGCCACTTTTTAAAAGAAAAGGGGGGACTGGAAGGGCTAATTCACTCCCAACGAAGACAAGATCTG
CTTTTTGCTTGTACTGGGTCTCTCTGGTTAGACCAGATCTGAGCCTGGGAGCTCTCTGGCTAACTAGGGA
ACCCACTGCTTAAGCCTCAATAAAGCTTGCCTTGAGTGCTTCAAGTAGTGTGTGCCCGTCTGTTGTGTGA
CTCTGGTAACTAGAGATCCCTCAGACCCTTTTAGTCAGTGTGGAAAATCTCTAGCAGTACGTATAGTAGT
TCATGTCATCTTATTATTCAGTATTTATAACTTGCAAAGAAATGAATATCAGAGAGTGAGAGGAACTTGT
TTATTGCAGCTTATAATGGTTACAAATAAAGCAATAGCATCACAAATTTCACAAATAAAGCATTTTTTTC
ACTGCATTCTAGTTGTGGTTTGTCCAAACTCATCAATGTATCTTATCATGTCTGGCTCTAGCTATCCCGC
CCCTAACTCCGCCCATCCCGCCCCTAACTCCGCCCAGTTCCGCCCATTCTCCGCCCCATGGCTGACTAAT
TTTTTTTATTTATGCAGAGGCCGAGGCCGCCTCGGCCTCTGAGCTATTCCAGAAGTAGTGAGGAGGCTTT
TTTGGAGGCCTAGGGACGTACCCAATTCGCCCTATAGTGAGTCGTATTACGCGCGCTCACTGGCCGTCGT
TTTACAACGTCGTGACTGGGAAAACCCTGGCGTTACCCAACTTAATCGCCTTGCAGCACATCCCCCTTTC
GCCAGCTGGCGTAATAGCGAAGAGGCCCGCACCGATCGCCCTTCCCAACAGTTGCGCAGCCTGAATGGCG
AATGGG
[124 nt withheld, positions 3367-3490]
C
[91 nt withheld, positions 3492-3582]
A
[49 nt withheld, positions 3584-3632]
CCTTTGACGTTGGAGTCCACGTTCTTT
[37 nt withheld, positions 3660-3696]
ACCCTATCTCGGTCTATTCTTTTGATTTATAAGGGATTTTGCCGATTTCGGCCTATTGGTTAAAAAATGA
GCTGATTTAACAAAAATTTAACGCGAATTTTAACAAAATATTAACGCTTACAATTTAGGTGGCACTTTTC
GGGGAAATGTGCGCGGAACCCCTATTTGTTTATTTTTCTAAATACATTCAAATATGTATCCGCTCATGAG
ACAATAACCCTGATAAATGCTTCAATAATATTGAAAAAGGAAGAGTATGAGTATTCAACATTTCCGTGTC
GCCCTTATTCCCTTTTTTGCGGCATTTTGCCTTCCTGTTTTTGCTCACCCAGAAACGCTGGTGAAAGTAA
AAGATGCTGAAGATCAGTTGGGTGCACGAGTGGGTTACATCGAACTGGATCTCAACAGCGGTAAGATCCT
TGAGAGTTTTCGCCCCGAAGAACGTTTTCCAATGATGAGCACTTTTAAAGTTCTGCTATGTGGCGCGGTA
TTATCCCGTATTGACGCCGGGCAAGAGCAACTCGGTCGCCGCATACACTATTCTCAGAATGACTTGGTTG
AGTACTCACCAGTCACAGAAAAGCATCTTACGGATGGCATGACAGTAAGAGAATTATGCAGTGCTGCCAT
AACCATGAGTGATAACACTGCGGCCAACTTACTTCTGACAACGATCGGAGGACCGAAGGAGCTAACCGCT
TTTTTGCACAACATGGGGGATCATGTAACTCGCCTTGATCGTTGGGAACCGGAGCTGAATGAAGCCATAC
CAAACGACGAGCGTGACACCACGATGCCTGTAGCAATGGCAACAACGTTGCGCAAACTATTAACTGGCGA
ACTACTTACTCTAGCTTCCCGGCAACAATTAATAGACTGGATGGAGGCGGATAAAGTTGCAGGACCACTT
CTGCGCTCGGCCCTTCCGGCTGGCTGGTTTATTGCTGATAAATCTGGAGCCGGTGAGCGTGGGTCTCGCG
GTATCATTGCAGCACTGGGGCCAGATGGTAAGCCCTCCCGTATCGTAGTTATCTACACGACGGGGAGTCA
GGCAACTATGGATGAACGAAATAGACAGATCGCTGAGATAGGTGCCTCACTGATTAAGCATTGGTAACTG
TCAGACCAAGTTTACTCATATATACTTTAGATTGATTTAAAACTTCATTTTTAATTTAAAAGGATCTAGG
TGAAGATCCTTTTTGATAATCTCATGACCAAAATCCCTTAACGTGAGTTTTCGTTCCACTGAGCGTCAGA
CCCCGTAGAAAAGATCAAAGGATCTTCTTGAGATCCTTTTTTTCTGCGCGTAATCTGCTGCTTGCAAACA
AAAAAACCACCGCTACCAGCGGTGGTTTGTTTGCCGGATCAAGAGCTACCAACTCTTTTTCCGAAGGTAA
CTGGCTTCAGCAGAGCGCAGATACCAAATACTGTTCTTCTAGTGTAGCCGTAGTTAGGCCACCACTTCAA
GAACTCTGTAGCACCGCCTACATACCTCGCTCTGCTAATCCTGTTACCAGTGGCTGCTGCCAGTGGCGAT
AAGTCGTGTCTTACCGGGTTGGACTCAAGACGATAGTTACCGGATAAGGCGCAGCGGTCGGGCTGAACGG
GGGGTTCGTGCACACAGCCCAGCTTGGAGCGAACGACCTACACCGAACTGAGATACCTACAGCGTGAGCT
ATGAGAAAGCGCCACGCTTCCCGAAGGGAGAAAGGCGGACAGGTATCCGGTAAGCGGCAGGGTCGGAACA
GGAGAGCGCACGAGGGAGCTTCCAGGGGGAAACGCCTGGTATCTTTATAGTCCTGTCGGGTTTCGCCACC
TCTGACTTGAGCGTCGATTTTTGTGATGCTCGTCAGGGGGGCGGAGCCTATGGAAAAACGCCAGCAACGC
GGCCTTTTTACGGTTCCTGGCCTTTTGCTGGCCTTTTGCTCACATGTTCTTTCCTGCGTTATCCCCTGAT
TCTGTGGATAACCGTATTACCGCCTTTGAGTGAGCTGATACCGCTCGCCGCAGCCGAACGACCGAGCGCA
GCGAGTCAGTGAGCGAGGAAGCGGAAGAGCGCCCAATACGCAAACCGCCTCTCCCCGCGCGTTGGCCGAT
TCATTAATGCAGCTGGCACGACAGGTTTCCCGACTGGAAAGCGGGCAGTGAGCGCAACGCAATTAATGTG
AGTTAGCTCACTCATTAGGCACCCCAGGCTTTACACTTTATGCTTCCGGCTCGTATGTTGTGTGGAATTG
TGAGCGGATAACAATTTCACACAGGAAACAGCTATGACCATGATTACGCCAAGCGCGCAATTAACCCTCA
CTAAAGGGAACAAAAGCTGGAGCTGCAAGCTTAATGTAGTCTTATGCAATACTCTTGTAGTCTTGCAACA
TGGTAACGATGAGTTAGCAACATGCCTTACAAGGAGAGAAAAAGCACCGTGCATGCCGATTGGTGGAAGT
AAGGTGGTACGATCGTGCCTTATTAGGAAGGCAACAGACGGGTCTGACATGGATTGGACGAACCACTGAA
TTGCCGCATTGCAGAGATATTGTATTTAAGTGCCTAGCTCGATACATAAACGGGTCTCTCTGGTTAGACC
AGATCTGAGCCTGGGAGCTCTCTGGCTAACTAGGGAACCCACTGCTTAAGCCTCAATAAAGCTTGCCTTG
AGTGCTTCAAGTAGTGTGTGCCCGTCTGTTGTGTGACTCTGGTAACTAGAGATCCCTCAGACCCTTTTAG
TCAGTGTGGAAAATCTCTAGCAGTGGCGCCCGAACAGGGACTTGAAAGCGAAAGGGAAACCAGAGGAGCT
CTCTCGACGCAGGACTCGGCTTGCTGAAGCGCGCACGGCAAGAGGCGAGGGGCGGCGACTGGTGAGTACG
CCAAAAATTTTGACTAGCGGAGGCTAGAAGGAGAGAGATGGGTGCGAGAGCGTCAGTATTAAGCGGGGGA
GAATTAGATCGCGATGGGAAAAAATTCGGTTAAGGCCAGGGGGAAAGAAAAAATATAAATTAAAACATAT
AGTATGGGCAAGCAGGGAGCTAGAACGATTCGCAGTTAATCCTGGCCTGTTAGAAACATCAGAAGGCTGT
AGACAAATACTGGGACAGCTACAACCATCCCTTCAGACAGGATCAGAAGAACTTAGATCATTATATAATA
CAGTAGCAACCCTCTATTGTGTGCATCAAAGGATAGAGATAAAAGACACCAAGGAAGCTTTAGACAAGAT
AGAGGAAGAGCAAAACAAAAGTAAGACCACCGCACAGCAAGCGGCCGCTGATCTTCAGACCTGGAGGAGG
AGATATGAGGGACAATTGGAGAAGTGAATTATATAAATATAAAGTAGTAAAAATTGAACCATTAGGAGTA
GCACCCACCAAGGCAAAGAGAAGAGTGGTGCAGAGAGAAAAAAGAGCAGTGGGAATAGGAGCTTTGTTCC
TTGGGTTCTTGGGAGCAGCAGGAAGCACTATGGGCGCAGCGTCAATGACGCTGACGGTACAGGCCAGACA
ATTATTGTCTGGTATAGTGCAGCAGCAGAACAATTTGCTGAGGGCTATTGAGGCGCAACAGCATCTGTTG
CAACTCACAGTCTGGGGCATCAAGCAGCTCCAGGCAAGAATCCTGGCTGTGGAAAGATACCTAAAGGATC
AACAGCTCCTGGGGATTTGGGGTTGCTCTGGAAAACTCATTTGCACCACTGCTGTGCCTTGGAATGCTAG
TTGGAGTAATAAATCTCTGGAACAGATTTGGAATCACACGACCTGGATGGAGTGGGACAGAGAAATTAAC
AATTACACAAGCTTAATACACTCCTTAATTGAAGAATCGCAAAACCAGCAAGAAAAGAATGAACAAGAAT
TATTGGAATTAGATAAATGGGCAAGTTTGTGGAATTGGTTTAACATAACAAATTGGCTGTGGTATATAAA
ATTATTCATAATGATAGTAGGAGGCTTGGTAGGTTTAAGAATAGTTTTTGCTGTACTTTCTATAGTGAAT
AGAGTTAGGCAGGGATATTCACCATTATCGTTTCAGACCCACCTCCCAACCCCGAGGGGACCCAGAGAGG
GCCTATTTCCCATGATTCCTTCATATTTGCATATACGATACAAGGCTGTTAGAGAGATAATTAGAATTAA
TTTGACTGTAAACACAAAGATATTAGTACAAAATACGTGACGTAGAAAGTAATAATTTCTTGGGTAGTTT
GCAGTTTTAAAATTATGTTTTAAAATGGACTATCATATGCTTACCGTAACTTGAAAGTATTTCGATTTCT
TGGCTTTATATATCTTGTGGAAAGGACGAAACACCGAATACTCATTAACGCCATTGGTTTTAGAGCTAGA
AATAGCAAGTTAAAATAAGGCTAGTCCGTTATCAACTTGAAAAAGTGGCACCGAGTCGGTGCTTTTTTAA
GCTTGGCGTAACTAGATCTTGAGACAAATGGCAGTATTCATCCACAATTTTAAAAGAAAAGGGGGGATTG
GGGGGTACAGTGCAGGGGAAAGAATAGTAGACATAATAGCAACAGACATACAAACTAAAGAATTACAAAA
ACAAATTACAAAAATTCAAAATTTTCGGGTTTATTACAGGGACAGCAGAGATCCACTTTGGCGCCGGCTC
GAGGGGG
Features (pLannotate 1.2.2; 29 found; start..end, strand, type, name):
     14..80      +  CDS            small t antigen (fragment): SV40 (simian virus 40) small t antigen
    106..317     +  promoter       EF-1α core promoter: core promoter for human elongation factor EF-1α
    318..1256    +  intron         EF-1α intron A: intron upstream of the start codon of human EF-1α
   1278..1877    +  CDS            PuroR (fragment): puromycin N-acetyltransferase; pac from Streptomyces; confers resistance to puromycin
   1893..2481    +  misc_feature   WPRE: woodchuck hepatitis virus posttranscriptional regulatory element
   2532..2551    +  misc_feature   cPPT/CTS (fragment): central polypurine tract and central termination sequence of HIV-1
   2553..2786    +  LTR            3' LTR (ΔU3): self-inactivating 3' long terminal repeat (LTR) from HIV-1
   2864..2985    +  polyA_signal   SV40 poly(A) signal: SV40 polyadenylation signal
   3025..3160    +  rep_origin     SV40 ori: SV40 origin of replication
   3181..3199    -  promoter       T7 promoter: promoter for bacteriophage T7 RNA polymerase
   3207..3362    +  CDS            lacZα (fragment): LacZα fragment of β-galactosidase; lacZ fragment
   3367..3795    +  rep_origin     f1 ori (sequence partly withheld): f1 bacteriophage origin of replication; arrow indicates direction of (+) strand synthesis
   3848..3952    +  promoter       AmpR promoter: bla
   3953..4813    +  CDS            AmpR: β-lactamase; bla; confers resistance to ampicillin, carbenicillin, and related antibiotics
   4984..5572    +  rep_origin     ori: high-copy-number ColE1/pMB1/pBR322/pUC origin of replication
   5755..5847    +  CDS            lacI (fragment): lac repressor; lacI; The lac repressor binds to the lac operator to inhibit transcription in E. coli. This inhibition can be relieved by adding lactose or isopropyl-β-D-thiogalactopyranoside (IPTG).
   5860..5881    +  protein_bind   CAP binding site: CAP binding activates transcription in the presence of cAMP. E. coli catabolite activator protein
   5896..5926    +  promoter       lac promoter: promoter for the E. coli lac operon
   5934..5950    +  protein_bind   lac operator: The lac repressor binds to the lac operator to inhibit transcription in E. coli. This inhibition can be relieved by adding lactose or isopropyl-β-D-thiogalactopyranoside (IPTG). lac repressor encoded by lacI
   5995..6013    +  promoter       T3 promoter: promoter for bacteriophage T3 RNA polymerase
   6041..6267    +  promoter       RSV promoter: Rous sarcoma virus enhancer/promoter
   6268..6448    +  LTR            5' LTR (truncated): truncated 5' long terminal repeat (LTR) from HIV-1
   6495..6620    +  misc_feature   HIV-1 Ψ: packaging signal of human immunodeficiency virus type 1
   6604..6967    +  CDS            HIV-1 gag (fragment): gag protein from human immunodeficiency virus 1; gag
   7113..7346    +  misc_feature   RRE: The Rev response element (RRE) of HIV-1 allows for Rev-dependent mRNA export from the nucleus to the cytoplasm.
   7723..7749    +  CDS            Rev (fragment): human immunodeficiency virus 1 (HIV-1) Rev protein; rev; enhances nuclear export of unspliced and incompletely spliced viral mRNAs
   7753..7993    +  promoter       U6 promoter: RNA polymerase III promoter for human U6 snRNA
   8023..8098    +  misc_RNA       gRNA scaffold: guide RNA scaffold for the Streptococcus pyogenes CRISPR/Cas9 system
   8154..8271    +  misc_feature   cPPT/CTS: central polypurine tract and central termination sequence of HIV-1
