[The description below was written by a language model from this plasmid's Addgene catalogue record and pLannotate feature annotations shown in this document.]
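Description:
CPNE3 gRNA (BRDN0001148846) is a third-generation lentiviral single-guide RNA plasmid built on the lentiGuide-Puro backbone and designed to target human CPNE3 (copine 3), with the guide chosen against the NM_003909.4 reference transcript. In bacteria it is maintained as a high-copy plasmid through a ColE1/pUC-type origin and selected with ampicillin via the β-lactamase gene. The backbone also carries an f1 origin, an SV40 origin and poly(A) signal, and remnants of lac and phage promoter elements from the cloning vector.

The lentiviral transfer cassette begins with an RSV promoter fused to a truncated HIV-1 5' LTR, which makes genomic RNA production Tat-independent. This is followed by the Ψ packaging signal with a partial gag sequence and the Rev response element, and the cassette ends in a self-inactivating ΔU3 3' LTR. Within this unit, the human U6 RNA polymerase III promoter drives the CPNE3-specific spacer joined to the Streptococcus pyogenes Cas9 guide RNA scaffold. A cPPT/CTS element, which aids nuclear import of the viral genome, lies downstream of it. A separate EF-1α core promoter with its intron A expresses puromycin N-acetyltransferase for selection of transduced mammalian cells, and a WPRE enhances transcript expression.

The plasmid does not encode Cas9, so it must be paired with a separate Cas9 vector such as lentiCas9-Blast or used in cells that already express Cas9. It belongs to a human kinome gRNA collection built using optimized sgRNA design rules, and is used for CRISPR knockout of CPNE3 in human cells by lentiviral delivery.
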