Addgene plasmid #77554: CPNE3 gRNA (BRDN0001148846)
Purpose: 3rd generation lentiviral gRNA plasmid targeting human CPNE3
Depositing lab: John Doench & David Root. Depositing organization: Broad Institute. Publication: Optimized sgRNA design to maximize activity and minimize off-target effects of CRISPR-Cas9. Doench JG, Fusi N, Sullender M, Hegde M, Vaimberg EW, Donovan KF, Smith I, Tothova Z, Wilen C, Orchard R, Virgin HW, Listgarten J, Root DE. Nat Biotechnol. 2016 Jan 18. doi: 10.1038/nbt.3437. PubMed 26780180.
Backbone
  Vector backbone: lentiGuide-Puro
  Backbone manufacturer: Zhang Lab (Addgene plasmid # 52963)
  Vector type: Mammalian Expression, Lentiviral, CRISPR
  Selectable markers: Puromycin
Growth in bacteria
  Bacterial resistance: Ampicillin, 100 μg/mL
  Growth temperature: 37°C
  Growth strain: DH5alpha
  Copy number: High Copy
Gene/Insert
  Gene/Insert name: CPNE3 (alt names: CPNE3; NM_003909.4)
  gRNA/shRNA sequence: AATACTCATTAACGCCATTG
  Species: H. sapiens (human)
  Entrez Gene: CPNE3 (a.k.a. CPN3, PRO1071)
  Promoter: hU6
  Cloning method: Unknown
  Sequencing primers: 5′ U6-F; 3′ pS2-R
Terms and licenses: Academic/Nonprofit Terms; Industry Terms: Not Available to Industry
Depositor comments: The gRNA was designed to target the following Genbank reference sequence(s): NM_003909.4. Note that this plasmid does NOT contain Cas9. It should be used in conjunction with lentiCas9-Blast (Addgene #52962) or otherwise with cell lines already expressing Cas9. Browse the full kinome gRNA library at http://www.addgene.org/pooled-library/broadgpp-human-kinome/ or visit http://www.broadinstitute.org/rnai/public/ for detailed protocols and information.
How to cite: CPNE3 gRNA (BRDN0001148846) was a gift from John Doench & David Root (Addgene plasmid # 77554 ; http://n2t.net/addgene:77554 ; RRID:Addgene_77554)
