>Addgene plasmid #77554 | CPNE3 gRNA (BRDN0001148846) | depositor partial sequence | sequence record 145014 | Target Sequence
AATACTCATTAACGCCATTG
