>Addgene plasmid #77554 | CPNE3 gRNA (BRDN0001148846) | addgene partial sequence | sequence record 187985 | hU6-F
TAGAAAGTAATAATTTCTTGGGTAGTTTGCAGTTTTAAAATTATGTTTTAAAATGGACTATCATATGCTT
ACCGTAACTTGAAAGTATTTCGATTTCTTGGCTTTATATATCTTGTGGAAAGGACGAAACACCGAATACT
CATTAACGCCATTGGTTTTAGAGCTAGAAATAGCAAGTTAAAATAAGGCTAGTCCGTTATCAACTTGAAA
AAGTGGCACCGAGTCGGTGCTTTTTTAAGCTTGGCGTAACTAGATCTTGAGACAAATGGCAGTATTCATC
CACAATTTTAAAAGAAAAGGGGGGATTGGGGGGTACAGTGCAGGGGAAAGAATAGTAGACATAATAGCAA
CAGACATACAAACTAAAGAATTACAAAAACAAATTACAAAAATTCAAAATTTTCGGGTTTATTACAGGGA
CAGCAGAGATCCACTTTGGCGCCGGCTCGAGGGGGCCCGGGTGCAAAGATGGATAAAGTTTTAAACAGAG
AGGAATCTTTGCAGCTAATGGACCTTCTAGGTCTTGAAAGGAGTGGGAATTGGCTCCGGTGCCCGTCAGT
GGGCAGAGCG
